Addgene plasmid #230702: AiP1736 - pAAV-AiE2392m-minBG-SYFP2-WPRE3-BGHpA
Purpose: AiE2392m is an enhancer sequence, designed to drive AAV-mediated transgene expression in specific populations of brain cells
Depositing lab: Allen Institute for Brain Science & Bosiljka Tasic. Depositing organization: Allen Institute. Publication: A suite of enhancer AAVs and transgenic mouse lines for genetic access to cortical cell types. Ben-Simon Y, Hooper M, Narayan S, Daigle TL, Dwivedi D, Way SW, Oster A, Stafford DA, Mich JK, Taormina MJ, Martinez RA, Opitz-Araya X, Roth JR, Alexander JR, Allen S, Amster A, Arbuckle J, Ayala A, Baker PM, Bakken TE, Barcelli T, Barta S, Bendrick J, Bertagnolli D, Bielstein C, Bishwakarma P, Bowlus J, Boyer G, Brouner K, Casian B, Casper T, Chakka AB, Chakrabarty R, Chance RK, Chavan S, Clark M, Colbert K, Collman F, Daniel S, Departee M, DiValentin P, Donadio N, Dotson N, Egdorf T, Fliss T, Gabitto M, Garcia J, Gary A, Gasperini M, Gloe J, Goldy J, Gore BB, Graybuck L, Greisman N, Haeseleer F, Halterman C, Haradon Z, Hastings SD, Helback O, Ho W, Hockemeyer D, Huang C, Huff S, Hunker A, Johansen N, Jones D, Juneau Z, Kalmbach B, Kannan M, Khem S, Kussick E, Kutsal R, Larsen R, Lee C, Lee AY, Leibly M, Lenz GH, Li S, Liang E, Lusk N, Madigan Z, Malloy J, Malone J, McCue R, Melchor J, Mollenkopf T, Moosman S, Morin E, Newman D, Ng L, Ngo K, Omstead V, Otto S, Oyama A, Pena N, Pham T, Phillips E, Pom CA, Potekhina L, Ransford S, Ray PL, Rette D, Reynoldson C, Rimorin C, Rocha D, Ruiz A, Sanchez REA, Sawyer L, Sedeno-Cortes A, Sevigny JP, Shapovalova N, Shepard N, Shulga L, Sigler AR, Siverts L, Soliman S, Somasundaram S, Staats B, Stewart K, Szelenyi E, Tieu M, Trader C, Tran A, van Velthoven CTJ, Walker M, Wang Y, Weed N, Wirthlin M, Wood T, Wynalda B, Yao Z, Zhou T, Ariza J, Dee N, Reding M, Ronellenfitch K, Mufti S, Sunkin SM, Smith KA, Esposito L, Waters J, Thyagarajan B, Yao S, Lein ES, Zeng H, Levi BP, Ngai J, Ting JT, Tasic B. Cell. 2025 May 16:S0092-8674(25)00513-6. doi: 10.1016/j.cell.2025.05.002. PubMed 40403729.
Backbone
  Vector backbone: pAAV2
  Vector type: AAV
Growth in bacteria
  Bacterial resistance: Ampicillin, 100 μg/mL
  Growth temperature: 37°C
  Growth strain: NEB Stable
  Copy number: High Copy
Gene/Insert
  Gene/Insert name: SYFP2
  Species: Synthetic
  Promoter: minBG
  Cloning method: Gibson Cloning
Terms and licenses: Academic/Nonprofit Terms; Industry Terms: Not Available to Industry
How to cite: AiP1736 - pAAV-AiE2392m-minBG-SYFP2-WPRE3-BGHpA was a gift from Allen Institute for Brain Science & Bosiljka Tasic (Addgene plasmid # 230702 ; http://n2t.net/addgene:230702 ; RRID:Addgene_230702)
