[The description below was written by a language model from this plasmid's Addgene catalogue record and pLannotate feature annotations shown in this document.]
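Description:
AiP1736 - pAAV-AiE2392m-minBG-SYFP2-WPRE3-BGHpA is an AAV transfer plasmid built on a pAAV2 backbone, used to package a recombinant adeno-associated virus genome that reports enhancer activity in the brain. In bacteria it is maintained as a high-copy plasmid through a ColE1/pUC-type origin and selected with ampicillin via the β-lactamase gene and its native promoter. An f1 phage origin and short remnants of pBR322 bom and rop sequences are also present in the backbone. The record lists a recombination-deficient growth strain, which is consistent with the need to keep the repeat-rich AAV2 inverted terminal repeats intact.

Between the ITRs, which provide the signals for genome replication and encapsidation, sits a single expression cassette. The AiE2392m enhancer is placed upstream of minBG, a minimal beta-globin promoter that has little activity by itself, so transcription depends on the enhancer and should follow its cell-type specificity. The cassette drives SYFP2, a rapidly maturing monomeric yellow fluorescent protein derived from Aequorea victoria. It is followed by WPRE3, a shortened woodchuck hepatitis virus posttranscriptional element that boosts transcript expression while saving packaging space, and by the bovine growth hormone polyadenylation signal. The automated feature table detects one full ITR and only fragments of the other. It shows WPRE as two fragments, as expected for the truncated version, and does not annotate the enhancer or minimal promoter, which presumably lie in the unannotated stretch upstream of SYFP2.

The stated purpose is AAV-mediated transgene expression in specific populations of brain cells, as part of a collection of enhancer viruses for genetic access to cortical cell types. The record does not state which population AiE2392m targets.
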