Features (pLannotate 1.2.2; 14 found; start..end, strand, type, name):
    182..233     +  misc_feature   bom (fragment): basis of mobility region from pBR322
    238..378     -  repeat_region  AAV2 ITR: inverted terminal repeat of adeno-associated virus serotype 2 inverted
    496..607     -  polyA_signal   bGH poly(A) signal: bovine growth hormone polyadenylation signal
    624..704     -  misc_feature   WPRE (fragment): woodchuck hepatitis virus posttranscriptional regulatory element
    710..867     -  misc_feature   WPRE (fragment): woodchuck hepatitis virus posttranscriptional regulatory element
    907..1623    -  CDS            SYFP2: SYFP2 is a basic (constitutively fluorescent) yellow fluorescent protein published in 2006, derived from Aequorea victoria. It is reported to be a very rapidly-maturing monomer with moderate acid sensitivity.
   2303..2330    -  repeat_region  AAV2 ITR (fragment): inverted terminal repeat of adeno-associated virus serotype 2 inverted
   2359..2386    -  repeat_region  AAV2 ITR (fragment): inverted terminal repeat of adeno-associated virus serotype 2 inverted
   2459..3047    -  rep_origin     ori: high-copy-number ColE1/pMB1/pBR322/pUC origin of replication
   3218..4078    -  CDS            AmpR: β-lactamase; bla; confers resistance to ampicillin, carbenicillin, and related antibiotics
   4079..4183    -  promoter       AmpR promoter: bla
   4278..4313    +  CDS            rop (fragment): Rop protein, which maintains plasmids at low copy number; rop
   4415..4464    +  misc_feature   bom (fragment): basis of mobility region from pBR322
   4465..163     -  rep_origin     f1 ori (across the origin) (sequence partly withheld): f1 bacteriophage origin of replication; arrow indicates direction of (+) strand synthesis
>Addgene plasmid #230702 | AiP1736 - pAAV-AiE2392m-minBG-SYFP2-WPRE3-BGHpA | addgene full sequence | sequence record 466298 | Addgene NGS Result
[38 nt withheld, positions 1-38]
G
[46 nt withheld, positions 40-85]
A
[95 nt withheld, positions 87-181]
TATGCGGTGTGAAATACCGCACAGATGCGTAAGGAGAAAATACCGCATCAGGCGCCCCTGCAGGCAGCTG
CGCGCTCGCTCGCTCACTGAGGCCGCCCGGGCAAAGCCCGGGCGTCGGGCGACCTTTGGTCGCCCGGCCT
CAGTGAGCGAGCGAGCGCGCAGAGAGGGAGTGGCCAACTCCATCACTAGGGGTTCCTGCGGCCGCTCGGT
CCGCACGTGAGATCTCATGCCTGCTATTGTCTTCCCAATCCTCCCCCTTGCTGTCCTGCCCCACCCCACC
CCCCAGAATAGAATGACACCTACTCAGACAATGCGATGCAATTTCCTCATTTTATTAGGAAAGGACAGTG
GGAGTGGCACCTTCCAGGGTCAAGGAAGGCACGGGGGAGGGGCAAACAACAGATGGCTGGCAACTAGAAG
GCACAGTCGAAGATCTCTCGAGCCACGGAATTGTCAGTGCCCAACAGCCGAGCCCCTGTCCAGCAGCGGG
CAAGGCAGGCGGCGATGAGTTCCGCCGTGGCAAGAACTAACCAGGATTTATACAAGGAGGAGAAAATGAA
AGCCATACGGGAAGCAATAGCATGATACAAAGGCATTAAAGCAGCGTATCCACATAGCGTAAAAGGAGCA
ACATAGTTAAGAATACCAGTCAATCTTTCACAAATTTTGTAATCCAGAGGTTGATTATGATATCGAATTC
GCGGCCGCGGCGCGCCGTCGACTTACTTGTACAGCTCGTCCATGCCGAGAGTGATCCCGGCGGCGGTCAC
GAACTCCAGCAGGACCATGTGATCGCGCTTCTCGTTGGGGTCTTTGCTCAGCTTGGACTGGTAGCTCAGG
TAGTGGTTGTCGGGCAGCAGCACGGGGCCGTCGCCGATGGGGGTGTTCTGCTGGTAGTGGTCGGCGAGCT
GCACGCCGCCGTCCTCGATGTTGTGGCGGATCTTGAAGTTGGCCTTGATGCCGTTCTTCTGCTTGTCGGC
GGTGATATAGACGTTGTGGCTGTTGTAGTTGTACTCCAGCTTGTGCCCCAGGATGTTGCCGTCCTCCTTG
AAGTCGATGCCCTTCAGCTCGATGCGGTTCACCAGGGTGTCGCCCTCGAACTTCACCTCGGCGCGGGTCT
TGTAGTTGCCGTCGTCCTTGAAGAAGATGGTGCGCTCCTGGACGTAGCCTTCGGGCATGGCGGACTTGAA
GAAGTCGTGCTGCTTCATGTGGTCGGGGTAGCGGGCGAAGCACTGCACGCCGTAGCCCAGGGTGGTCACG
AGGGTGGGCCAGGGCACGGGCAGCTTGCCGGTGGTGCAGATCAGCTTCAGGGTCAGCTTGCCGTAGGTGG
CATCGCCCTCGCCCTCGCCGGACACGCTGAACTTGTGGCCGTTTACGTCGCCGTCCAGCTCGACCAGGAT
GGGCACCACCCCGGTGAACAGCTCCTCGCCCTTGCTCACCATGGTGGCGACCGGTAGCGCTAGCTTCGAA
AGATCTGGATCCCAGAAGCAAATGTAAGCAATAGATGGCTCTGCCCTGACTTTTATGCCCAGCCCGAGCT
CCGTTTTTCATCTGCATTGAACCTTAGTTTCTTATTTCCCCAAATCATACCTATTCACTCAAAAGTCTTT
ACAAGTGTTTCCCATAGAAGTAGTATTCTTAAGAGAGTCTCTCAGACATCTGAGCTTAATGGATTTTGCT
TTAAAGTTCTATGCTTTCATTCTTTCTTTTCCCTTGCTAAACCTTTTTAAACAAGTGAGTTGAATAAAAC
AATTTTTCCCCCTCAGAGGTTACACCATGCTTATTTCACAGCCCGATTTAGTCAAGCTTTTTGGCTTTTA
ACTCAAAGGAATGACATTTTAAAAATGTTCTCTTATGGGTATATTTCTGTTGATAGAGTTCTGAACTTTA
AAAAAAATAGATGCAAGAATCACATTTAAGATAAAGAAATGTGCATAGTTCAACTTTACTACTAAGCAAT
CTTAGAAAAATGATCCATAATCTACATTAATGTGTAGTTCATTCACAAAATGAGTGCAGTATTTATGCTC
TTCATAAAACCATTGGAAAAGTTCTCGATTATTACTCTTACAACGCGTGCGGCCGCAGGAACCCCTAGTG
ATGGAGTTGGCCACTCCCTCTCTGCGCGCTCGCTCGCTCACTGAGGCCGGGCGACCAAAGGTCGCCCGAC
GCCCGGGCGGCCTCAGTGAGCGAGCGAGCGCGCAGCTGCCTGCAGGACATGTGAGCAAAAGGCCAGCAAA
AGGCCAGGAACCGTAAAAAGGCCGCGTTGCTGGCGTTTTTCCATAGGCTCCGCCCCCCTGACGAGCATCA
CAAAAATCGACGCTCAAGTCAGAGGTGGCGAAACCCGACAGGACTATAAAGATACCAGGCGTTTCCCCCT
GGAAGCTCCCTCGTGCGCTCTCCTGTTCCGACCCTGCCGCTTACCGGATACCTGTCCGCCTTTCTCCCTT
CGGGAAGCGTGGCGCTTTCTCATAGCTCACGCTGTAGGTATCTCAGTTCGGTGTAGGTCGTTCGCTCCAA
GCTGGGCTGTGTGCACGAACCCCCCGTTCAGCCCGACCGCTGCGCCTTATCCGGTAACTATCGTCTTGAG
TCCAACCCGGTAAGACACGACTTATCGCCACTGGCAGCAGCCACTGGTAACAGGATTAGCAGAGCGAGGT
ATGTAGGCGGTGCTACAGAGTTCTTGAAGTGGTGGCCTAACTACGGCTACACTAGAAGAACAGTATTTGG
TATCTGCGCTCTGCTGAAGCCAGTTACCTTCGGAAAAAGAGTTGGTAGCTCTTGATCCGGCAAACAAACC
ACCGCTGGTAGCGGTGGTTTTTTTGTTTGCAAGCAGCAGATTACGCGCAGAAAAAAAGGATCTCAAGAAG
ATCCTTTGATCTTTTCTACGGGGTCTGACGCTCAGTGGAACGAAAACTCACGTTAAGGGATTTTGGTCAT
GAGATTATCAAAAAGGATCTTCACCTAGATCCTTTTAAATTAAAAATGAAGTTTTAAATCAATCTAAAGT
ATATATGAGTAAACTTGGTCTGACAGTTACCAATGCTTAATCAGTGAGGCACCTATCTCAGCGATCTGTC
TATTTCGTTCATCCATAGTTGCCTGACTCCCCGTCGTGTAGATAACTACGATACGGGAGGGCTTACCATC
TGGCCCCAGTGCTGCAATGATACCGCGAGACCCACGCTCACCGGCTCCAGATTTATCAGCAATAAACCAG
CCAGCCGGAAGGGCCGAGCGCAGAAGTGGTCCTGCAACTTTATCCGCCTCCATCCAGTCTATTAATTGTT
GCCGGGAAGCTAGAGTAAGTAGTTCGCCAGTTAATAGTTTGCGCAACGTTGTTGCCATTGCTACAGGCAT
CGTGGTGTCACGCTCGTCGTTTGGTATGGCTTCATTCAGCTCCGGTTCCCAACGATCAAGGCGAGTTACA
TGATCCCCCATGTTGTGCAAAAAAGCGGTTAGCTCCTTCGGTCCTCCGATCGTTGTCAGAAGTAAGTTGG
CCGCAGTGTTATCACTCATGGTTATGGCAGCACTGCATAATTCTCTTACTGTCATGCCATCCGTAAGATG
CTTTTCTGTGACTGGTGAGTACTCAACCAAGTCATTCTGAGAATAGTGTATGCGGCGACCGAGTTGCTCT
TGCCCGGCGTCAATACGGGATAATACCGCGCCACATAGCAGAACTTTAAAAGTGCTCATCATTGGAAAAC
GTTCTTCGGGGCGAAAACTCTCAAGGATCTTACCGCTGTTGAGATCCAGTTCGATGTAACCCACTCGTGC
ACCCAACTGATCTTCAGCATCTTTTACTTTCACCAGCGTTTCTGGGTGAGCAAAAACAGGAAGGCAAAAT
GCCGCAAAAAAGGGAATAAGGGCGACACGGAAATGTTGAATACTCATACTCTTCCTTTTTCAATATTATT
GAAGCATTTATCAGGGTTATTGTCTCATGAGCGGATACATATTTGAATGTATTTAGAAAAATAAACAAAT
AGGGGTTCCGCGCACATTTCCCCGAAAAGTGCCACCTGACGTCTAAGAAACCATTATTATCATGACATTA
ACCTATAAAAATAGGCGTATCACGAGGCCCTTTCGTCTCGCGCGTTTCGGTGATGACGGTGAAAACCTCT
GACACATGCAGCTCCCGGAGACGGTCACAGCTTGTCTGTAAGCGGATGCCGGGAGCAGACAAGCCCGTCA
GGGCGCGTCAGCGGGTGTTGGCGGGTGTCGGGGCTGGCTTAACTATGCGGCATCAGAGCAGATTGTACTG
AGAGTGCACCATAAAATTGTAAACGTTAATATTTTGTTAAAATTCGCGTTAAATTTTTGTTAAATCAGCT
CATTTTTTAACCAATAGACCGAAATCGGCAAAATCCCTTATAAATCAAAAGAATAGCCCGAGATAGAGT
[37 nt withheld, positions 4591-4627]
AAAGAACGTGGACTCCAACGTCAAAGG
[103 nt withheld, positions 4655-4757]
